>Addgene plasmid #14112 | pEGFP NFAT5 DBD | addgene partial sequence | sequence record 20267 | CMV-F 5'-CGCAAATGGGCGGTAGGCGTG-3'
CCGTCAGATCCGCTAGCCCGGTCGCCACCATGGTGAGCAAGGGCGAGGAGCTGTTCACCGGGGTGGTGCC
CATCCTGGTCGAGCTGGACGGCGACGTAAACGGCCACAAGTTCAGCGTGTCCGGCGAGGGCGAGGGCGAT
GCCACCTACGGCAAGCTGACCCTGAAGTTCATCTGCACCACCGGCAAGCTGCCCGTGCCCTGGCCCACCC
TCGTGACCACCCTGACCTACGGCGTGCAGTGCTTCAGCCGCTACCCCGACCACATGAAGCAGCACGACTT
CTTCAAGTCCGCCATGCCCGAAGGCTACGTCCAGGAGCGCACCATCTTCTTCAAGGACGACGGCAACTAC
AAGACCCGCGCCGAGGTGAAGTTCGAGGGCGACACCCTGGTGAACCGCATCGAGCTGAAGGGCATCGACT
TCAAGGAGGACGGCAACATCCTGGGGCACAAGCTGGAGTACAACTACAACAGCCACAACGTCTATATCAT
GGCCGACAAGCAGAAGAACGGCATCAAGGTGAACTTCAAGATCCGCCACAACATCGAGGACGGCAGCGTG
CAGCTCGCCGACCACTACCAGCAGAACACCCCCATCGGCGACGGCCCCGTGCTGCTGCCCGACAACCACT
ACCTGAGCACCCAGTCCGCCCTGAGCAAAGACCCCAACGAGAAGCGCGATCACATGGTCCTGCTGGAGTT
CGTGACCGCCGCCGGGATCACTCTCGGCATGGACGAGCTGTACAAGGGGGAAGGATCCGGCGAAGGCAAC
TCAAAAGCGGGAAATGGAACATTGGAAAACCAAAAGGAACTGGAGTAAAGAAGAGCCCTATGT
