>Addgene plasmid #14112 | pEGFP NFAT5 DBD | addgene partial sequence | sequence record 20268 | EGFP-C 5'-CATGGTCCTGCTGGAGTTCGTG-3'
GGGAAGGATCCGGCGAAGGCAACTCAAAAGCGGGAAATGGAACATTGGAAAACCAAAAAGGAACTGGAGT
AAAGAAGAGCCCTATGTTGTGTGGACAATATCCTGTTAAAAGTGAGGGAAAGGAGCTGAAGATAGTTGTA
CAACCTGAGACACAGCACCGAGCTCGGTACCTGACTGAGGGCAGCCGTGGCTCAGTGAAAGATAGAACAC
AGCAAGGCTTTCCTACAGTAAAGCTGGAAGGCCATAATGAACCTGTAGTGTTGCAAGTGTTTGTGGGCAA
CGACTCTGGACGAGTGAAACCACATGGATTTTATCAGGCCTGCAGAGTAACTGGACGAAATACAACTCCT
TGCAAAGAAGTGGACATTGAAGGCACTACTGTTATAGAAGTCGGCCTTGATCCTAGCAACAACATGACAC
TGGCGGTGGACTGCGTAGGGATATTGAAATTGAGGAATGCTGATGTCGAAGCCAGAATAGGAATTGCTGG
TTCCAAGAAGAAAAGCACTCGTGCCAGATTGGTTTTTCGAGTTAATATCATGAGGAAAGATGGCTCCACT
TTGACACTGCAAACACCCTCTTCTCCAATTTTGTGTACTCAGCCAGCAGGAGTGCCAGAAATCTTAAAGA
AAAGCTTGCATAGCTGTTCAGTGAAAGGAGAAGAAGAAGTGTTTTTAATCGGCAAGAACTTTCTGAAAGG
AACTAAAGTTATTTTCCAAGAAAATGTTTCTGATGAAAACTCTTGGAAGTCAGAAGCTGAAATTGATATG
GAACTATTTCATCAGAATCATCTTATTGTGAAGGTTCCTCCCTATCATGACCAACATATAACTTTGCCTG
TGTCAGTGGGAATATATGTAGTGACAAATGCTGGAAGATCTCATGATGTTCAACCATTCACTTACACTCC
AGAC
