[The description below was written by a language model from this plasmid's Addgene catalogue record.]
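Description:
pEGFP NFAT5 DBD is a mammalian expression plasmid built on a pEGFP backbone of about 4.7 kb. It carries a roughly 900 bp fragment of human NFAT5 (also known as TonEBP or OREBP). The insert encodes only the DNA-binding domain, amino acids 175 to 471, and was cloned by restriction digestion with a BamHI site retained at the 5′ junction. EGFP supplied by the backbone is fused to the N-terminus of this fragment, so the expressed product is a fluorescent EGFP–NFAT5 DBD fusion whose expression and localisation can be followed by microscopy. The sequencing primers listed (one reading out of the EGFP C-terminus, one reading back from an SV40 polyadenylation signal) fit this arrangement, with the insert lying downstream of EGFP and upstream of an SV40 polyA. The record does not state which promoter drives the fusion, and no feature table is available to confirm the other backbone elements.

The plasmid is maintained in bacteria at high copy number under kanamycin selection. It also carries a neomycin resistance marker, which allows G418 selection of transfected mammalian cells. The depositor describes the construct, also called DBD5, as a dominant-negative mutant. An isolated DNA-binding domain without the rest of the protein would be expected to interfere with endogenous NFAT5 function, though the record does not give the mechanism. The associated publication examines the role of NFAT transcription factors in integrin-mediated carcinoma invasion, which suggests the construct was used to block NFAT5 activity in cultured cells while marking the expressing cells with EGFP fluorescence.
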