Addgene plasmid #14112: pEGFP NFAT5 DBD
Depositing lab: Anjana Rao. Publication: The role of NFAT transcription factors in integrin-mediated carcinoma invasion. Jauliac S, Lopez-Rodriguez C, Shaw LM, Brown LF, Rao A, Toker A. Nat Cell Biol. 2002 Jul . 4(7):540-4. 10.1038/ncb816 PubMed 12080349.
Backbone
  Vector backbone: pEGFP
  Backbone size w/o insert (bp): 4700
  Vector type: Mammalian Expression
  Selectable markers: Neomycin (select with G418)
Growth in bacteria
  Bacterial resistance: Kanamycin, 50 μg/mL
  Growth temperature: 37°C
  Growth strain: DH5alpha
  Copy number: High Copy
Gene/Insert
  Gene/Insert name: NFAT5
  Species: H. sapiens (human)
  Insert size (bp): 900
  Mutation: DNA binding domain aa 175 to 471
  Entrez Gene: NFAT5 (a.k.a. NF-AT5, NFATL1, NFATZ, OREBP, TONEBP)
  Tag / fusion protein: EGFP (N terminal on backbone)
  Cloning method: Restriction Enzyme; 5′ cloning site BamHI (not destroyed)
  Sequencing primers: 5′ EGFP-C; 3′ SV40pA-R
Terms and licenses: Academic/Nonprofit Terms; Industry Terms: Not Available to Industry
Depositor comments: DNA binding domain mutant, dominant negative mutant. Also called DBD5.
How to cite: pEGFP NFAT5 DBD was a gift from Anjana Rao (Addgene plasmid # 14112 ; http://n2t.net/addgene:14112 ; RRID:Addgene_14112)
